>Addgene plasmid #12365 | pBD-0028 | addgene partial sequence | sequence record 36620 | T7 5'-TAATACGACTCACTATAGGG-3'
GAATTCCNCTNAATATTTTGTTTACTTTAGAAGGAGATATACCATGGGCAGCAGCCATCATCATCATCAT
CACAGCAGCGGCCTGGTGCCGCGCGGCAGCCATATGGCCTCTGGAGCCGATTCAAAAGGTGATGATTTAT
CAACAGCCATTCTCAAACAGAAGAACCGACCCAATCGGTTAATTGTTGATGAAGCCATCAATGAAGATAA
CAGCGTGGTGTCCTTGTCCCAGCCCAAGATGGATGAACTGCAGTTGTTCCGAGGTGACACGGTGTTGCTA
AAAGGAAAGAAAAGACGGGAAGCTGTATGCATTGTTCTTTCTGATGACACGTGTTCTGATGAGAAGATTC
GAATGAATAGAGTTGTTCGGAATAACCTCCGAGTTCGCCTAGGAGATGTCATCAGCATCCAGCCATGCCC
TGATGTAAAGTATGGCAAACGTATCCACGTTCTACCCATCGATGACACAGTGGAAGGCATCACTGGCAAT
CTCTTTGAGGTATACCTTAAGCCGTACTTCCTGGAAGCTTATCGGCCCATCCGTAAAGGAGATATTTTTC
TTGTCCGGGGTGGGATGCGTGCTGTGGAGTTCAAAGTTGTAGAGACAGATCCCAGCCCTTACTGTATTGT
TGCTCCAGACACAGTGATCCACTGTGAGGGGGAGCCAATCAAACGAGAGGATGAGGAGGAATCCTTGAAT
GAAGTAGGCTATGATGACGTCGGTGGTTGCAGGAAGCAGCTAGCTCAGATAAAGGAGATGGTGGAGCTGC
CACTGAGACATCCTGCGCTCTTCAAGGCGATTGGTGTAAAGCCTCCTCGGGGAATCTTGTTGTATGGGCC
TCCTGGGACAGGGAAGACCCTGATTGCTCGAGCTGTGGCAAATGAAACTGGAGCCTTCTTCTTTCTGATC
AATGGTCCTGAAATCATGAGCAATTGCTGTGATNGAACACTCTAGCTNGA
