>Addgene plasmid #12365 | pBD-0028 | addgene partial sequence | sequence record 38785 | pBRrevBam 5'-GGTGATGTCGGCGATATAGG-3'
CCGGCCACGATGCGTCCGGCGTAGAGGATCGAGATCTCGATCCCGCGAAATTAATACGACTCACTATAGG
GGAATTGTGAGCGGATAACAATTCCCCTCTAGAAATAATTTTGTTTAACTTTAAGAAGGAGATATACCAT
GGGCAGCAGCCATCATCATCATCATCACAGCAGCGGCCTGGTGCCGCGCGGCAGCCATATGGCCTCTGGA
GCCGATTCAAAAGGTGATGATTTATCAACAGCCATTCTCAAACAGAAGAACCGACCCAATCGGTTAATTG
TTGATGAAGCCATCAATGAAGATAACAGCGTGGTGTCCTTGTCCCAGCCCAAGATGGATGAACTGCAGTT
GTTCCGAGGTGACACGGTGTTGCTAAAAGGAAAGAAAAGACGGGAAGCTGTATGCATTGTTCTTTCTGAT
GACACGTGTTCTGATGAGAAGATTCGAATGAATAGAGTTGTTCGGAATAACCTCCGAGTTCGCCTAGGAG
ATGTCATCAGCATCCAGCCATGCCCTGATGTAAAGTATGGCAAACGTATCCACGTTCTACCCATCGATGA
CACAGTGGAAGGCATCACTGGCAATCTCTTTGAGGTATACCTTAAGCCGTACTTCCTGGAAGCTTATCGG
CCCATCCGTAAAGGAGATATTTTTCTTGTCCGGGGTGGGATGCGTGCTGTGGAGTTCAAAGTTGTAGAGA
CAGATCCCAGCCCTTACTGTATTGTTGCTCCAGACACAGTGATCCACTGTGAGGGGGAGCCAATCAAACG
AGAGGATGAGGAGGAATCCTTGAATGAAGTAGGCTATGATGACGTCGGTGGTTGCAGGAAGCAGCTAGCT
CAGATAAAGGAGATGGTGGAGC
