>Addgene plasmid #12365 | pBD-0028 | addgene partial sequence | sequence record 39655 | mVCP-F 5'-CATCAGCACTTCGGGAAACT-3'
GATATTGGAGGCCTGGAGGATGTCAAACGTGAGCTTCAGGAGTTGGTTCAGTACCCCGTGGAACATCCAG
ACAAATTCCTCAAATTTGGCATGACTCCCTCCAAAGGTGTTCTTTTCTATGGACCTCCTGGCTGTGGGAA
AACCTTACTGGCTAAAGCCATTGCTAATGAATGCCAGGCCAACTTCATCTCCATCAAGGGTCCTGAGCTG
CTTACCATGTGGTTTGGGGAATCTGAGGCCAATGTCCGGGAAATTTTTGACAAGGCACGGCAAGCTGCCC
CCTGTGTACTCTTCTTTGATGAGTTAGATTCAATTGCCAAGGCTCGTGGTGGTAATATTGGAGATGGTGG
TGGAGCTGCTAACCGAGTCATCAATCAGATCTTGACAGAAATGGATGGCATGTCTACAAAAAAGAATGTG
TTTATCATTGGAGCTACCAACAGGCCTGACATCATTGATCCTGCTATCCTAAGACCTGGCCGTCTAGATC
AGCTCATTTATATCCCACTTCCTGATGAGAAGTCCCGTGTTGCCATCCTAAAAGCCAATCTGCGAAAGTC
CCCAGTTGCCAAGGATGTGGATTTGGAGTTCCTGGCTAAGATGACTAATGGCTTTTCTGGAGCTG
