[The description below was written by a language model from this plasmid's Addgene catalogue record.]
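Description:
pBD-0028 is a bacterial expression plasmid built on the pET-28a backbone (about 5.4 kb without insert) that carries a mutant form of mouse VCP, also known as p97. It is selected with kanamycin and is listed as high copy, with a cloning strain recorded as the propagation host. No feature table accompanies the record, so individual backbone elements are not itemised. pET-28a vectors generally drive expression from a T7 promoter under lac operator control, which requires a host supplying T7 RNA polymerase for protein production. The listing of T7 as the 5′ sequencing primer is consistent with that arrangement.

The insert is roughly 2.4 kb, encoding Vcp with the single substitution D598N. It was placed between the NdeI and BamHI sites by restriction cloning, and the record does not say whether those sites survived. Cloning at NdeI puts the coding sequence in frame with the backbone-encoded N-terminal His6 tag, which allows the recombinant protein to be purified by immobilised metal affinity chromatography. Part of the plasmid is noted as being derived from an earlier construct made in another laboratory.

VCP/p97 is a hexameric AAA+ ATPase involved in extracting ubiquitinated substrates, including during ER-associated degradation (ERAD). The associated publication concerns central pore residues needed for the p97 activity that ERAD requires, so this construct most plausibly serves to produce the D598N variant in bacteria for biochemical or structural comparison with wild-type protein. The record does not state the specific functional consequence of the mutation.
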