Addgene plasmid #12365: pBD-0028
Depositing lab: Axel Brunger. Depositing organization: Stanford University. Publication: Central pore residues mediate the p97/VCP activity required for ERAD. DeLaBarre B, Christianson JC, Kopito RR, Brunger AT. Mol Cell. 2006 May 19. 22(4):451-62. 10.1016/j.molcel.2006.03.036 PubMed 16713576.
Backbone
  Vector backbone: pET-28a
  Backbone size w/o insert (bp): 5400
  Vector type: Bacterial Expression
Growth in bacteria
  Bacterial resistance: Kanamycin, 50 μg/mL
  Growth temperature: 37°C
  Growth strain: DH5alpha
  Copy number: High Copy
Gene/Insert
  Gene/Insert name: VCP D598N (alt name: p97)
  Species: M. musculus (mouse)
  Insert size (bp): 2400
  Mutation: D598N
  Entrez Gene: Vcp
  Tag / fusion protein: His6 (N terminal on backbone)
  Cloning method: Restriction Enzyme; 5′ cloning site NdeI (unknown if destroyed); 3′ cloning site BamH1 (unknown if destroyed)
  Sequencing primers: 5′ T7
Resource information
  A portion of this plasmid was derived from a plasmid made by: Graham Warren at Yale, circa 2000
Terms and licenses: Academic/Nonprofit Terms; Industry Terms: Not Available to Industry
How to cite: pBD-0028 was a gift from Axel Brunger (Addgene plasmid # 12365 ; http://n2t.net/addgene:12365 ; RRID:Addgene_12365)
